Addgene plasmid #143079: TFORF0896
Purpose: Lentiviral vector for overexpressing transcription factor ORFs with unique 24-bp barcodes. Barcodes facilitate identification of transcription factors in pooled screens.
Depositing lab: Feng Zhang. Depositing organization: Broad Institute. Publication: A transcription factor atlas of directed differentiation. Joung J, Ma S, Tay T, Geiger-Schuller KR, Kirchgatterer PC, Verdine VK, Guo B, Arias-Garcia MA, Allen WE, Singh A, Kuksenko O, Abudayyeh OO, Gootenberg JS, Fu Z, Macrae RK, Buenrostro JD, Regev A, Zhang F. Cell. 2023 Jan 5;186(1):209-229.e26. doi: 10.1016/j.cell.2022.11.026. PubMed 36608654.
Backbone
  Vector backbone: pLX_TRC317
  Backbone manufacturer: Broad Institute Genetic Perturbation Platform
  Backbone size w/o insert (bp): 8264
  Vector type: Mammalian Expression, Lentiviral
  Selectable markers: Puromycin
Growth in bacteria
  Bacterial resistance: Ampicillin, 100 μg/mL
  Growth temperature: 37°C
  Growth strain: NEB Stable
  Copy number: High Copy
Gene/Insert
  Gene/Insert name: ZNF383
  Species: H. sapiens (human)
  Insert size (bp): 1529
  Entrez Gene: ZNF383 (a.k.a. HSD17, FLJ35863)
  Promoter: EF1a
  Cloning method: Unknown
  Sequencing primers: 5′ GGGTGGAGACTGAAGTTAGGCCAG; 3′ CACATAGCGTAAAAGGAGCAACATAG
Terms and licenses: Academic/Nonprofit Terms; Industry Terms: Not Available to Industry
Depositor comments: XM_017026423,XM_011526587,XM_017026422,XM_005258585,XM_005258587,XM_005258588,XM_011526586,XM_011526590,NM_152604,XM_017026424,XM_011526588,XM_011526589,ENST00000590503,ENST00000589413,ENST00000352998 . The transcription factor ORF portion of this plasmid was synthesized by Genewiz. Please test multiple small colonies in case of plasmid recombination. To make this collection available in a timely manner, a portion of this collection was not fully sequenced by Addgene. If an Addgene verified full plasmid sequence is not available, please contact us prior to placing an order to request the full sequence.
How to cite: TFORF0896 was a gift from Feng Zhang (Addgene plasmid # 143079 ; http://n2t.net/addgene:143079 ; RRID:Addgene_143079)
