[The description below was written by a language model from this plasmid's Addgene catalogue record and pLannotate feature annotations shown in this document.]
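Description:
TFORF0896 is a third-generation-style, self-inactivating lentiviral expression plasmid built on the pLX_TRC317 backbone and carrying the human zinc-finger transcription factor ZNF383. It belongs to a barcoded transcription factor ORF collection in which each clone carries a unique 24-bp barcode, so that the overexpressed factor can be identified in pooled screens. In bacteria it is maintained through a high-copy ColE1/pUC-type origin and selected with ampicillin via the β-lactamase gene. An f1 origin and remnants of a lac/lacZα cloning region flanked by T7 and T3 promoters are also present in the backbone. The depositor notes that the plasmid can recombine, which is consistent with its repeated LTR sequences.

The viral portion begins with an RSV promoter fused to a truncated HIV-1 5' LTR, which drives genomic RNA production in packaging cells. It is followed by the Ψ packaging signal with a gag fragment and the Rev response element for Rev-dependent nuclear export. Inside the transfer cassette, an SV40 early promoter/origin segment drives puromycin N-acetyltransferase for selecting transduced mammalian cells. A cPPT/CTS element that aids nuclear import lies downstream. The EF-1α promoter then drives constitutive expression of the ZNF383 ORF. The automated annotation labels only the first part of this ORF as a ZNF383 fragment, although the catalogue lists an insert of about 1.5 kb, and the barcode itself is not annotated. A WPRE enhances transcript expression ahead of the ΔU3 3' LTR, which is followed by an SV40 polyadenylation signal. The short U6 promoter fragment before the WPRE appears to be a vestigial match rather than a functional unit. The construct is intended for lentiviral overexpression of ZNF383, individually or in pooled transcription factor screens such as directed differentiation studies.
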