Features (pLannotate 1.2.2; 31 found; start..end, strand, type, name):
      5..231     +  promoter       RSV promoter: Rous sarcoma virus enhancer/promoter
    232..412     +  LTR            5' LTR (truncated): truncated 5' long terminal repeat (LTR) from HIV-1
    459..584     +  misc_feature   HIV-1 Ψ: packaging signal of human immunodeficiency virus type 1
    568..931     +  CDS            HIV-1 gag (fragment): gag protein from human immunodeficiency virus 1; gag
   1077..1310    +  misc_feature   RRE: The Rev response element (RRE) of HIV-1 allows for Rev-dependent mRNA export from the nucleus to the cytoplasm.
   1687..1713    +  CDS            Rev (fragment): human immunodeficiency virus 1 (HIV-1) Rev protein; rev; enhances nuclear export of unspliced and incompletely spliced viral mRNAs
   1720..1743    +  promoter       SV40 promoter (fragment): SV40 early promoter
   1744..1815    +  promoter       SV40 promoter (fragment): SV40 enhancer and early promoter
   1839..1974    +  rep_origin     SV40 ori: SV40 origin of replication
   2020..2616    +  CDS            PuroR (fragment): puromycin N-acetyltransferase; pac from Streptomyces; confers resistance to puromycin
   2665..2782    +  misc_feature   cPPT/CTS: central polypurine tract and central termination sequence of HIV-1
   2847..2913    +  CDS            small t antigen (fragment): SV40 (simian virus 40) small t antigen
   2920..4098    +  promoter       EF-1α promoter: strong constitutive promoter for human elongation factor EF-1α
   4115..4675    +  CDS            ZNF383 (fragment): ZN383_HUMAN - Experimental evidence at protein level: Swiss-Prot protein existence level 1. May function as a transcriptional repressor, suppressing transcriptional activities mediated by MAPK signaling pathways. From Homo sapiens (Human).
   5555..5608    +  promoter       U6 promoter (fragment): RNA polymerase III promoter for human U6 snRNA
   5650..6238    +  misc_feature   WPRE: woodchuck hepatitis virus posttranscriptional regulatory element
   6289..6308    +  misc_feature   cPPT/CTS (fragment): central polypurine tract and central termination sequence of HIV-1
   6310..6543    +  LTR            3' LTR (ΔU3): self-inactivating 3' long terminal repeat (LTR) from HIV-1
   6621..6742    +  polyA_signal   SV40 poly(A) signal: SV40 polyadenylation signal
   6782..6917    +  rep_origin     SV40 ori: SV40 origin of replication
   6938..6956    -  promoter       T7 promoter: promoter for bacteriophage T7 RNA polymerase
   6964..7119    +  CDS            lacZα (fragment): LacZα fragment of β-galactosidase; lacZ fragment
   7124..7552    +  rep_origin     f1 ori (sequence partly withheld): f1 bacteriophage origin of replication; arrow indicates direction of (+) strand synthesis
   7605..7709    +  promoter       AmpR promoter: bla
   7710..8570    +  CDS            AmpR: β-lactamase; bla; confers resistance to ampicillin, carbenicillin, and related antibiotics
   8741..9329    +  rep_origin     ori: high-copy-number ColE1/pMB1/pBR322/pUC origin of replication
   9512..9604    +  CDS            lacI (fragment): lac repressor; lacI; The lac repressor binds to the lac operator to inhibit transcription in E. coli. This inhibition can be relieved by adding lactose or isopropyl-β-D-thiogalactopyranoside (IPTG).
   9617..9638    +  protein_bind   CAP binding site: CAP binding activates transcription in the presence of cAMP. E. coli catabolite activator protein
   9653..9683    +  promoter       lac promoter: promoter for the E. coli lac operon
   9691..9707    +  protein_bind   lac operator: The lac repressor binds to the lac operator to inhibit transcription in E. coli. This inhibition can be relieved by adding lactose or isopropyl-β-D-thiogalactopyranoside (IPTG). lac repressor encoded by lacI
   9752..9770    +  promoter       T3 promoter: promoter for bacteriophage T3 RNA polymerase
>Addgene plasmid #143079 | TFORF0896 | addgene full sequence | sequence record 399039 | Addgene NGS Result
TTAATGTAGTCTTATGCAATACTCTTGTAGTCTTGCAACATGGTAACGATGAGTTAGCAACATGCCTTAC
AAGGAGAGAAAAAGCACCGTGCATGCCGATTGGTGGAAGTAAGGTGGTACGATCGTGCCTTATTAGGAAG
GCAACAGACGGGTCTGACATGGATTGGACGAACCACTGAATTGCCGCATTGCAGAGATATTGTATTTAAG
TGCCTAGCTCGATACATAAACGGGTCTCTCTGGTTAGACCAGATCTGAGCCTGGGAGCTCTCTGGCTAAC
TAGGGAACCCACTGCTTAAGCCTCAATAAAGCTTGCCTTGAGTGCTTCAAGTAGTGTGTGCCCGTCTGTT
GTGTGACTCTGGTAACTAGAGATCCCTCAGACCCTTTTAGTCAGTGTGGAAAATCTCTAGCAGTGGCGCC
CGAACAGGGACTTGAAAGCGAAAGGGAAACCAGAGGAGCTCTCTCGACGCAGGACTCGGCTTGCTGAAGC
GCGCACGGCAAGAGGCGAGGGGCGGCGACTGGTGAGTACGCCAAAAATTTTGACTAGCGGAGGCTAGAAG
GAGAGAGATGGGTGCGAGAGCGTCAGTATTAAGCGGGGGAGAATTAGATCGCGATGGGAAAAAATTCGGT
TAAGGCCAGGGGGAAAGAAAAAATATAAATTAAAACATATAGTATGGGCAAGCAGGGAGCTAGAACGATT
CGCAGTTAATCCTGGCCTGTTAGAAACATCAGAAGGCTGTAGACAAATACTGGGACAGCTACAACCATCC
CTTCAGACAGGATCAGAAGAACTTAGATCATTATATAATACAGTAGCAACCCTCTATTGTGTGCATCAAA
GGATAGAGATAAAAGACACCAAGGAAGCTTTAGACAAGATAGAGGAAGAGCAAAACAAAAGTAAGACCAC
CGCACAGCAAGCGGCCGCTGATCTTCAGACCTGGAGGAGGAGATATGAGGGACAATTGGAGAAGTGAATT
ATATAAATATAAAGTAGTAAAAATTGAACCATTAGGAGTAGCACCCACCAAGGCAAAGAGAAGAGTGGTG
CAGAGAGAAAAAAGAGCAGTGGGAATAGGAGCTTTGTTCCTTGGGTTCTTGGGAGCAGCAGGAAGCACTA
TGGGCGCAGCGTCAATGACGCTGACGGTACAGGCCAGACAATTATTGTCTGGTATAGTGCAGCAGCAGAA
CAATTTGCTGAGGGCTATTGAGGCGCAACAGCATCTGTTGCAACTCACAGTCTGGGGCATCAAGCAGCTC
CAGGCAAGAATCCTGGCTGTGGAAAGATACCTAAAGGATCAACAGCTCCTGGGGATTTGGGGTTGCTCTG
GAAAACTCATTTGCACCACTGCTGTGCCTTGGAATGCTAGTTGGAGTAATAAATCTCTGGAACAGATTTG
GAATCACACGACCTGGATGGAGTGGGACAGAGAAATTAACAATTACACAAGCTTAATACACTCCTTAATT
GAAGAATCGCAAAACCAGCAAGAAAAGAATGAACAAGAATTATTGGAATTAGATAAATGGGCAAGTTTGT
GGAATTGGTTTAACATAACAAATTGGCTGTGGTATATAAAATTATTCATAATGATAGTAGGAGGCTTGGT
AGGTTTAAGAATAGTTTTTGCTGTACTTTCTATAGTGAATAGAGTTAGGCAGGGATATTCACCATTATCG
TTTCAGACCCACCTCCCAACCCCGAGGGGACCCATGCATTGCATCTCAATTAGTCAGCAACCAGGTGTGG
AAAGTCCCCAGGCTCCCCAGCAGGCAGAAGTATGCAAAGCATGCGTCTCAATTAGTCAGCAACCATAGTC
CCGCCCCTAACTCCGCCCATCCCGCCCCTAACTCCGCCCAGTTCCGCCCATTCTCCGCCCCATGGCTGAC
TAATTTTTTTTATTTATGCAGAGGCCGAGGCCGCCTCGGCCTCTGAGCTATTCCAGAAGTAGTGAGGAGG
CTTTTTTGGAGGCCTAGGCTTTTGCAAAAAGCTTTCTAGAGGTACCACCGGAGCTTACCATGACCGAGTA
CAAGCCCACGGTGCGCCTCGCCACCCGCGACGACGTCCCCAGGGCCGTACGCACCCTCGCCGCCGCGTTC
GCCGACTACCCCGCCACGCGCCACACCGTCGATCCGGACCGCCACATCGAGCGGGTCACCGAGCTGCAAG
AACTCTTCCTCACGCGCGTCGGGCTCGACATCGGCAAGGTGTGGGTCGCGGACGACGGCGCCGCCGTGGC
GGTCTGGACCACGCCGGAGAGCGTCGAAGCGGGGGCGGTGTTCGCCGAGATCGGCCCGCGCATGGCCGAG
TTGAGCGGTTCCCGGCTGGCCGCGCAGCAACAGATGGAAGGCCTCCTGGCGCCGCACCGGCCCAAGGAGC
CCGCGTGGTTCCTGGCCACCGTCGGCGTCTCGCCCGACCACCAGGGCAAGGGTCTGGGCAGCGCCGTCGT
GCTCCCCGGAGTGGAGGCGGCCGAGCGCGCCGGGGTGCCCGCCTTCCTGGAGACCTCCGCGCCCCGCAAC
CTCCCCTTCTACGAGCGGCTCGGCTTCACCGTCACCGCCGACGTCGAGGTGCCCGAAGGACCGCGCACCT
GGTGCATGACCCGCAAGCCCGGTGCCAGTTAACGAATTCTAGATCTTGAGACAAATGGCAGTATTCATCC
ACAATTTTAAAAGAAAAGGGGGGATTGGGGGGTACAGTGCAGGGGAAAGAATAGTAGACATAATAGCAAC
AGACATACAAACTAAAGAATTACAAAAACAAATTACAAAAATTCAAAATTTTCGGGTTTATTACAGGGAC
AGCAGAGATCCACTTTGGCGCCGGCTCGAGGCCTGCAGGTGCAAAGATGGATAAAGTTTTAAACAGAGAG
GAATCTTTGCAGCTAATGGACCTTCTAGGTCTTGAAAGGAGTGGGAATTGGCTCCGGTGCCCGTCAGTGG
GCAGAGCGCACATCGCCCACAGTCCCCGAGAAGTTGGGGGGAGGGGTCGGCAATTGAACCGGTGCCTAGA
GAAGGTGGCGCGGGGTAAACTGGGAAAGTGATGTCGTGTACTGGCTCCGCCTTTTTCCCGAGGGTGGGGG
AGAACCGTATATAAGTGCAGTAGTCGCCGTGAACGTTCTTTTTCGCAACGGGTTTGCCGCCAGAACACAG
GTAAGTGCCGTGTGTGGTTCCCGCGGGCCTGGCCTCTTTACGGGTTATGGCCCTTGCGTGCCTTGAATTA
CTTCCACCTGGCTGCAGTACGTGATTCTTGATCCCGAGCTTCGGGTTGGAAGTGGGTGGGAGAGTTCGAG
GCCTTGCGCTTAAGGAGCCCCTTCGCCTCGTGCTTGAGTTGAGGCCTGGCCTGGGCGCTGGGGCCGCCGC
GTGCGAATCTGGTGGCACCTTCGCGCCTGTCTCGCTGCTTTCGATAAGTCTCTAGCCATTTAAAATTTTT
GATGACCTGCTGCGACGCTTTTTTTCTGGCAAGATAGTCTTGTAAATGCGGGCCAAGATCTGCACACTGG
TATTTCGGTTTTTGGGGCCGCGGGCGGCGACGGGGCCCGTGCGTCCCAGCGCACATGTTCGGCGAGGCGG
GGCCTGCGAGCGCGGCCACCGAGAATCGGACGGGGGTAGTCTCAAGCTGGCCGGCCTGCTCTGGTGCCTG
GCCTCGCGCCGCCGTGTATCGCCCCGCCCTGGGCGGCAAGGCTGGCCCGGTCGGCACCAGTTGCGTGAGC
GGAAAGATGGCCGCTTCCCGGCCCTGCTGCAGGGAGCTCAAAATGGAGGACGCGGCGCTCGGGAGAGCGG
GCGGGTGAGTCACCCACACAAAGGAAAAGGGCCTTTCCGTCCTCAGCCGTCGCTTCATGTGACTCCACGG
AGTACCGGGCGCCGTCCAGGCACCTCGATTAGTTCTCGAGCTTTTGGAGTACGTCGTCTTTAGGTTGGGG
GGAGGGGTTTTATGCGATGGAGTTTCCCCACACTGAGTGGGTGGAGACTGAAGTTAGGCCAGCTTGGCAC
TTGATGTAATTCTCCTTGGAATTTGCCCTTTTTGAGTTTGGATCTTGGTTCATTCTCAAGCCTCAGACAG
TGGTTCAAAGTTTTTTTCTTCCATTTCAGGTGTCGTGAGGCTAGCACCGCCACCATGGCTGAGGGATCAG
TGATGTTCAGTGATGTGTCCATAGACTTCTCTCAGGAGGAGTGGGACTGCCTGGACCCTGTTCAGAGGGA
CTTATACAGAGATGTGATGTTGGAGAACTACGGCAATCTGGTTTCAATGGGACTTTACACTCCTAAGCCT
CAAGTGATCTCCTTATTGGAACAAGGGAAAGAGCCCTGGATGGTTGGCAGAGAGCTTACAAGAGGCCTGT
GTTCAGATCTGGAATCGATGTGTGAAACCAAGTTATTATCTCTAAAGAAGGAAGTTTATGAAATAGAATT
ATGCCAGAGGGAGATAATGGGACTTACAAAGCATGGCCTTGAGTACTCCAGTTTTGGAGATGTTTTGGAA
TATAGAAGCCACCTTGCAAAACAACTGGGATATCCAAATGGGCATTTTAGTCAAGAAATATTCACTCCTG
AATACATGCCCACATTTATTCAACAGACATTCCTTACTCTCCATCAAATAATTAATAATGAAGACAGACC
CTATGAATGTAAGAAATGTGGAAAGGCCTTTAGTCAGAACTCACAATTTATTCAACATCAGAGAATTCAT
ATTGGTGAAAAATCTTATGAATGTAAAGAGTGTGGGAAATTCTTTAGTTGTGGTTCACATGTTACTCGGC
ATCTGAAAATTCATACTGGCGAAAAACCCTTTGAATGTAAGGAATGTGGAAAGGCCTTCAGTTGTAGCTC
ATACCTTTCTCAACATCAGAGAATCCATACCGGTAAGAAACCCTATGAATGTAAGGAATGTGGGAAGGCC
TTTAGTTATTGCTCAAATCTTATTGACCATCAGCGAATTCACACTGGTGAAAAACCTTATGAATGTAAAG
TATGTGGGAAAGCCTTTACTAAGAGCTCACAACTTTTTCAGCATGCACGAATTCATACAGGTGAGAAACC
CTATGAATGTAAGGAATGTGGCAAAGCCTTTACCCAGAGCTCAAAGCTTGTTCAACATCAGAGAATTCAT
ACTGGTGAGAAACCCTATGAGTGCAAGGAATGTGGCAAAGCCTTTAGTAGTGGCTCAGCACTTACTAATC
ATCAGAGAATTCACACTGGTGAGAAACCCTATGATTGTAAGGAATGTGGAAAGGCTTTTACTCAGAGCTC
ACAGCTTCGTCAACATCAGAGAATTCACGCTGGTGAGAAACCCTTTGAATGTCTTGAATGTGGGAAGGCC
TTTACTCAGAACTCACAACTTTTCCAGCATCAGAGAATTCATACAGATGAAAAACCATATGAATGTAATG
AATGTGGAAAGGCCTTTAATAAATGCTCAAACCTTACTCGACATCTGAGAATTCACACTGGTGAAAAGCC
CTATAACTGTAAGGAATGTGGGAAGGCTTTTAGTAGTGGCTCGGATCTCATTCGTCATCAGGGAATTCAT
ACTAATAAATAGTAATGAACTAGTCCGTAACTTGAAAGTATTTCGATTTCTTGGCTTTATATATCTTGTG
GAAAGGACGAGGTGGAATAAATGAGGGTCTTGTTACGCGTTAAGTCGACAATCAACCTCTGGATTACAAA
ATTTGTGAAAGATTGACTGGTATTCTTAACTATGTTGCTCCTTTTACGCTATGTGGATACGCTGCTTTAA
TGCCTTTGTATCATGCTATTGCTTCCCGTATGGCTTTCATTTTCTCCTCCTTGTATAAATCCTGGTTGCT
GTCTCTTTATGAGGAGTTGTGGCCCGTTGTCAGGCAACGTGGCGTGGTGTGCACTGTGTTTGCTGACGCA
ACCCCCACTGGTTGGGGCATTGCCACCACCTGTCAGCTCCTTTCCGGGACTTTCGCTTTCCCCCTCCCTA
TTGCCACGGCGGAACTCATCGCCGCCTGCCTTGCCCGCTGCTGGACAGGGGCTCGGCTGTTGGGCACTGA
CAATTCCGTGGTGTTGTCGGGGAAATCATCGTCCTTTCCTTGGCTGCTCGCCTGTGTTGCCACCTGGATT
CTGCGCGGGACGTCCTTCTGCTACGTCCCTTCGGCCCTCAATCCAGCGGACCTTCCTTCCCGCGGCCTGC
TGCCGGCTCTGCGGCCTCTTCCGCGTCTTCGCCTTCGCCCTCAGACGAGTCGGATCTCCCTTTGGGCCGC
CTCCCCGCGTCGACTTTAAGACCAATGACTTACAAGGCAGCTGTAGATCTTAGCCACTTTTTAAAAGAAA
AGGGGGGACTGGAAGGGCTAATTCACTCCCAACGAAGACAAGATCTGCTTTTTGCTTGTACTGGGTCTCT
CTGGTTAGACCAGATCTGAGCCTGGGAGCTCTCTGGCTAACTAGGGAACCCACTGCTTAAGCCTCAATAA
AGCTTGCCTTGAGTGCTTCAAGTAGTGTGTGCCCGTCTGTTGTGTGACTCTGGTAACTAGAGATCCCTCA
GACCCTTTTAGTCAGTGTGGAAAATCTCTAGCAGTACGTATAGTAGTTCATGTCATCTTATTATTCAGTA
TTTATAACTTGCAAAGAAATGAATATCAGAGAGTGAGAGGAACTTGTTTATTGCAGCTTATAATGGTTAC
AAATAAAGCAATAGCATCACAAATTTCACAAATAAAGCATTTTTTTCACTGCATTCTAGTTGTGGTTTGT
CCAAACTCATCAATGTATCTTATCATGTCTGGCTCTAGCTATCCCGCCCCTAACTCCGCCCATCCCGCCC
CTAACTCCGCCCAGTTCCGCCCATTCTCCGCCCCATGGCTGACTAATTTTTTTTATTTATGCAGAGGCCG
AGGCCGCCTCGGCCTCTGAGCTATTCCAGAAGTAGTGAGGAGGCTTTTTTGGAGGCCTAGGGACGTACCC
AATTCGCCCTATAGTGAGTCGTATTACGCGCGCTCACTGGCCGTCGTTTTACAACGTCGTGACTGGGAAA
ACCCTGGCGTTACCCAACTTAATCGCCTTGCAGCACATCCCCCTTTCGCCAGCTGGCGTAATAGCGAAGA
GGCCCGCACCGATCGCCCTTCCCAACAGTTGCGCAGCCTGAATGGCGAATGGG
[124 nt withheld, positions 7124-7247]
C
[91 nt withheld, positions 7249-7339]
A
[49 nt withheld, positions 7341-7389]
CCTTTGACGTTGGAGTCCACGTTCTTT
[37 nt withheld, positions 7417-7453]
ACCCTATCTCGGTCTATTCTTTTGATTTATAAGGGATTTTGCCGATTTCGGCCTATTGGTTAAAAAATGA
GCTGATTTAACAAAAATTTAACGCGAATTTTAACAAAATATTAACGCTTACAATTTAGGTGGCACTTTTC
GGGGAAATGTGCGCGGAACCCCTATTTGTTTATTTTTCTAAATACATTCAAATATGTATCCGCTCATGAG
ACAATAACCCTGATAAATGCTTCAATAATATTGAAAAAGGAAGAGTATGAGTATTCAACATTTCCGTGTC
GCCCTTATTCCCTTTTTTGCGGCATTTTGCCTTCCTGTTTTTGCTCACCCAGAAACGCTGGTGAAAGTAA
AAGATGCTGAAGATCAGTTGGGTGCACGAGTGGGTTACATCGAACTGGATCTCAACAGCGGTAAGATCCT
TGAGAGTTTTCGCCCCGAAGAACGTTTTCCAATGATGAGCACTTTTAAAGTTCTGCTATGTGGCGCGGTA
TTATCCCGTATTGACGCCGGGCAAGAGCAACTCGGTCGCCGCATACACTATTCTCAGAATGACTTGGTTG
AGTACTCACCAGTCACAGAAAAGCATCTTACGGATGGCATGACAGTAAGAGAATTATGCAGTGCTGCCAT
AACCATGAGTGATAACACTGCGGCCAACTTACTTCTGACAACGATCGGAGGACCGAAGGAGCTAACCGCT
TTTTTGCACAACATGGGGGATCATGTAACTCGCCTTGATCGTTGGGAACCGGAGCTGAATGAAGCCATAC
CAAACGACGAGCGTGACACCACGATGCCTGTAGCAATGGCAACAACGTTGCGCAAACTATTAACTGGCGA
ACTACTTACTCTAGCTTCCCGGCAACAATTAATAGACTGGATGGAGGCGGATAAAGTTGCAGGACCACTT
CTGCGCTCGGCCCTTCCGGCTGGCTGGTTTATTGCTGATAAATCTGGAGCCGGTGAGCGTGGGTCTCGCG
GTATCATTGCAGCACTGGGGCCAGATGGTAAGCCCTCCCGTATCGTAGTTATCTACACGACGGGGAGTCA
GGCAACTATGGATGAACGAAATAGACAGATCGCTGAGATAGGTGCCTCACTGATTAAGCATTGGTAACTG
TCAGACCAAGTTTACTCATATATACTTTAGATTGATTTAAAACTTCATTTTTAATTTAAAAGGATCTAGG
TGAAGATCCTTTTTGATAATCTCATGACCAAAATCCCTTAACGTGAGTTTTCGTTCCACTGAGCGTCAGA
CCCCGTAGAAAAGATCAAAGGATCTTCTTGAGATCCTTTTTTTCTGCGCGTAATCTGCTGCTTGCAAACA
AAAAAACCACCGCTACCAGCGGTGGTTTGTTTGCCGGATCAAGAGCTACCAACTCTTTTTCCGAAGGTAA
CTGGCTTCAGCAGAGCGCAGATACCAAATACTGTTCTTCTAGTGTAGCCGTAGTTAGGCCACCACTTCAA
GAACTCTGTAGCACCGCCTACATACCTCGCTCTGCTAATCCTGTTACCAGTGGCTGCTGCCAGTGGCGAT
AAGTCGTGTCTTACCGGGTTGGACTCAAGACGATAGTTACCGGATAAGGCGCAGCGGTCGGGCTGAACGG
GGGGTTCGTGCACACAGCCCAGCTTGGAGCGAACGACCTACACCGAACTGAGATACCTACAGCGTGAGCT
ATGAGAAAGCGCCACGCTTCCCGAAGGGAGAAAGGCGGACAGGTATCCGGTAAGCGGCAGGGTCGGAACA
GGAGAGCGCACGAGGGAGCTTCCAGGGGGAAACGCCTGGTATCTTTATAGTCCTGTCGGGTTTCGCCACC
TCTGACTTGAGCGTCGATTTTTGTGATGCTCGTCAGGGGGGCGGAGCCTATGGAAAAACGCCAGCAACGC
GGCCTTTTTACGGTTCCTGGCCTTTTGCTGGCCTTTTGCTCACATGTTCTTTCCTGCGTTATCCCCTGAT
TCTGTGGATAACCGTATTACCGCCTTTGAGTGAGCTGATACCGCTCGCCGCAGCCGAACGACCGAGCGCA
GCGAGTCAGTGAGCGAGGAAGCGGAAGAGCGCCCAATACGCAAACCGCCTCTCCCCGCGCGTTGGCCGAT
TCATTAATGCAGCTGGCACGACAGGTTTCCCGACTGGAAAGCGGGCAGTGAGCGCAACGCAATTAATGTG
AGTTAGCTCACTCATTAGGCACCCCAGGCTTTACACTTTATGCTTCCGGCTCGTATGTTGTGTGGAATTG
TGAGCGGATAACAATTTCACACAGGAAACAGCTATGACCATGATTACGCCAAGCGCGCAATTAACCCTCA
CTAAAGGGAACAAAAGCTGGAGCTGCAAGC
