>Addgene plasmid #143079 | TFORF0896 | depositor partial sequence | sequence record 281375 | Insert
ACCGCCACCATGGCTGAGGGATCAGTGATGTTCAGTGATGTGTCCATAGACTTCTCTCAGGAGGAGTGGG
ACTGCCTGGACCCTGTTCAGAGGGACTTATACAGAGATGTGATGTTGGAGAACTACGGCAATCTGGTTTC
AATGGGACTTTACACTCCTAAGCCTCAAGTGATCTCCTTATTGGAACAAGGGAAAGAGCCCTGGATGGTT
GGCAGAGAGCTTACAAGAGGCCTGTGTTCAGATCTGGAATCGATGTGTGAAACCAAGTTATTATCTCTAA
AGAAGGAAGTTTATGAAATAGAATTATGCCAGAGGGAGATAATGGGACTTACAAAGCATGGCCTTGAGTA
CTCCAGTTTTGGAGATGTTTTGGAATATAGAAGCCACCTTGCAAAACAACTGGGATATCCAAATGGGCAT
TTTAGTCAAGAAATATTCACTCCTGAATACATGCCCACATTTATTCAACAGACATTCCTTACTCTCCATC
AAATAATTAATAATGAAGACAGACCCTATGAATGTAAGAAATGTGGAAAGGCCTTTAGTCAGAACTCACA
ATTTATTCAACATCAGAGAATTCATATTGGTGAAAAATCTTATGAATGTAAAGAGTGTGGGAAATTCTTT
AGTTGTGGTTCACATGTTACTCGGCATCTGAAAATTCATACTGGCGAAAAACCCTTTGAATGTAAGGAAT
GTGGAAAGGCCTTCAGTTGTAGCTCATACCTTTCTCAACATCAGAGAATCCATACCGGTAAGAAACCCTA
TGAATGTAAGGAATGTGGGAAGGCCTTTAGTTATTGCTCAAATCTTATTGACCATCAGCGAATTCACACT
GGTGAAAAACCTTATGAATGTAAAGTATGTGGGAAAGCCTTTACTAAGAGCTCACAACTTTTTCAGCATG
CACGAATTCATACAGGTGAGAAACCCTATGAATGTAAGGAATGTGGCAAAGCCTTTACCCAGAGCTCAAA
GCTTGTTCAACATCAGAGAATTCATACTGGTGAGAAACCCTATGAGTGCAAGGAATGTGGCAAAGCCTTT
AGTAGTGGCTCAGCACTTACTAATCATCAGAGAATTCACACTGGTGAGAAACCCTATGATTGTAAGGAAT
GTGGAAAGGCTTTTACTCAGAGCTCACAGCTTCGTCAACATCAGAGAATTCACGCTGGTGAGAAACCCTT
TGAATGTCTTGAATGTGGGAAGGCCTTTACTCAGAACTCACAACTTTTCCAGCATCAGAGAATTCATACA
GATGAAAAACCATATGAATGTAATGAATGTGGAAAGGCCTTTAATAAATGCTCAAACCTTACTCGACATC
TGAGAATTCACACTGGTGAAAAGCCCTATAACTGTAAGGAATGTGGGAAGGCTTTTAGTAGTGGCTCGGA
TCTCATTCGTCATCAGGGAATTCATACTAATAAATAGTAATGAACTAGTCCGTAACTTGAAAGTATTTCG
ATTTCTTGGCTTTATATATCTTGTGGAAAGGACGAGGTGGAATAAATGAGGGTCTTGTT
