>Addgene plasmid #143079 | TFORF0896 | depositor partial sequence | sequence record 281376 | Barcode
GGTGGAATAAATGAGGGTCTTGTT
